Addgene plasmid #221743: pMRXIP-GFP-0K9Q
Purpose: Stable expression of GFP-0K9Q in mammalian cells to monitor membrane charge
Depositing lab: Noboru Mizushima. Depositing organization: The University of Tokyo. Publication: Syntaxin 17 recruitment to mature autophagosomes is temporally regulated by PI4P accumulation. Shinoda S, Sakai Y, Matsui T, Uematsu M, Koyama-Honda I, Sakamaki JI, Yamamoto H, Mizushima N. Elife. 2024 Jun 4;12:RP92189. doi: 10.7554/eLife.92189. PubMed 38831696.
Backbone
  Vector backbone: pMRX-IP
  Backbone manufacturer: Dr.Shoji Yamaoka of Tokyo Medical and Dental University
  Backbone size w/o insert (bp): 6137
  Total vector size (bp): 6909
  Vector type: Mammalian Expression, Retroviral
  Selectable markers: Puromycin
Growth in bacteria
  Bacterial resistance: Ampicillin, 100 μg/mL
  Growth temperature: 37°C
  Growth strain: NEB Stable
  Growth instructions: 100 μg/mL
  Copy number: High Copy
Gene/Insert
  Gene/Insert name: C -terminal region of KRAS (alt name: 0K9Q)
  Species: H. sapiens (human)
  Insert size (bp): 54
  Mutation: deleted amino acids 1-170, mutated K to Q
  GenBank ID: NM_004985.4
  Entrez Gene: KRAS (a.k.a. 'C-K-RAS, C-K-RAS, CFC2, K-RAS2A, K-RAS2B, K-RAS4A, K-RAS4B, K-Ras, K-Ras 2, KI-RAS, KRAS1, KRAS2, NS, NS3, OES, RALD, RASK2, c-Ki-ras, c-Ki-ras2)
  Tag / fusion protein: GFP (N terminal on insert)
  Cloning method: Gibson Cloning
  Sequencing primers: 5′ ggctcgGGATCCggGAATTCATCCCAGGACGGTCAGCAGCAACAACAGCAATCACAAACTAAAcagGTAATAATGtaaCTCGAGaGCGGCCGCt; 3′ aGCGGCCGCtCTCGAGttaCATTATTACctgTTTAGTTTGTGATTGCTGTTGTTGCTGCTGACCGTCCTGGGATGAATTCccGGATCCcgagcc
Terms and licenses: Academic/Nonprofit Terms; Industry Terms: Not Available to Industry
How to cite: pMRXIP-GFP-0K9Q was a gift from Noboru Mizushima (Addgene plasmid # 221743 ; http://n2t.net/addgene:221743 ; RRID:Addgene_221743)
