[The description below was written by a language model from this plasmid's Addgene catalogue record and pLannotate feature annotations shown in this document.]
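Description:
pMRXIP-GFP-0K9Q is a Moloney murine leukemia virus-based retroviral vector built on the pMRX-IP backbone, intended for stable expression of a fluorescent membrane-charge probe in mammalian cells. In bacteria it is maintained as a high-copy plasmid through a ColE1/pUC-type origin and selected with ampicillin via the β-lactamase gene and its promoter. The viral portion begins with a CMV enhancer fused to MMLV LTR sequence, a hybrid 5′ arrangement that generally drives strong transcription of the viral genome in packaging cells. This is followed by the Ψ packaging signal, a truncated gag segment lacking its start codon, and a pol region that supplies a splice acceptor. An MMLV LTR closes the provirus at the 3′ end. A short lacI fragment in the backbone appears to be a cloning remnant.

The payload is a bicistronic cassette. EGFP is fused at its C terminus to a 54 bp segment encoding the C-terminal tail of human KRAS (residues 1–170 deleted), in which the lysines have been changed to glutamine, as the "0K9Q" name indicates. This short insert is not separately annotated in the feature table but would lie in the gap between EGFP and the IRES. Downstream, an EMCV IRES directs translation of puromycin N-acetyltransferase from the same transcript, so puromycin-resistant transduced cells also express the probe. No dedicated internal promoter is annotated, so expression presumably comes from the LTR. Replacing the basic residues removes the tail's positive charge, so this variant plausibly serves as the neutral member of a set of charge sensors. The record itself states only that it is used to monitor membrane charge, in work on autophagosome maturation and PI4P accumulation.
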