Features (pLannotate 1.2.2; 14 found; start..end, strand, type, name):
      1..380     +  enhancer       CMV enhancer: human cytomegalovirus immediate early enhancer
    381..676     +  LTR            3' LTR (ΔU3) (fragment): self-inactivating 3' long terminal repeat (LTR) from Moloney murine leukemia virus
    739..1096    +  misc_feature   MMLV Ψ: packaging signal of Moloney murine leukemia virus (MMLV)
   1161..1577    +  CDS            gag (truncated): truncated Moloney murine leukemia virus (MMLV) gag gene lacking the start codon
   1587..1961    +  misc_feature   pol region: Moloney murine leukemia virus (MMLV) pol region containing the splice acceptor site
   1994..2710    +  CDS            EGFP: EGFP is a basic (constitutively fluorescent) green fluorescent protein published in 1996, derived from Aequorea victoria. It is reported to be a rapidly-maturing weak dimer with moderate acid sensitivity.
   2823..3398    +  misc_feature   IRES2: internal ribosome entry site (IRES) of the encephalomyocarditis virus (EMCV)
   3405..4004    +  CDS            PuroR: puromycin N-acetyltransferase; pac from Streptomyces alboniger; confers resistance to puromycin
   4112..4233    +  LTR            3' LTR (ΔU3) (fragment): self-inactivating 3' long terminal repeat (LTR) from Moloney murine leukemia virus
   4234..4703    +  LTR            LTR: long terminal repeat from Moloney murine leukemia virus
   4769..4821    -  CDS            lacI (fragment): lac repressor; lacI; The lac repressor binds to the lac operator to inhibit transcription in E. coli. This inhibition can be relieved by adding lactose or isopropyl-β-D-thiogalactopyranoside (IPTG).
   5004..5592    -  rep_origin     ori: high-copy-number ColE1/pMB1/pBR322/pUC origin of replication
   5756..6616    -  CDS            AmpR: β-lactamase; bla; confers resistance to ampicillin, carbenicillin, and related antibiotics
   6617..6721    -  promoter       AmpR promoter: bla
>Addgene plasmid #221743 | pMRXIP-GFP-0K9Q | addgene full sequence | sequence record 443159 | Addgene NGS Result
GACATTGATTATTGACTAGTTATTAATAGTAATCAATTACGGGGTCATTAGTTCATAGCCCATATATGGA
GTTCCGCGTTACATAACTTACGGTAAATGGCCCGCCTGGCTGACCGCCCAACGACCCCCGCCCATTGACG
TCAATAATGACGTATGTTCCCATAGTAACGCCAATAGGGACTTTCCATTGACGTCAATGGGTGGAGTATT
TACGGTAAACTGCCCACTTGGCAGTACATCAAGTGTATCATATGCCAAGTACGCCCCCTATTGACGTCAA
TGACGGTAAATGGCCCGCCTGGCATTATGCCCAGTACATGACCTTATGGGACTTTCCTACTTGGCAGTAC
ATCTACGTATTAGTCATCGCTATTACCATGCTAGAGAACCATCAGATGTTTCCAGGGTGCCCCAAGGACC
TGAAATGACCCTGTGCCTTATTTGAACTAACCAATCAGTTCGCTTCTCGCTTCTGTTCGCGCGCTTCTGC
TCCCCGAGCTCAATAAAAGAGCCCACAACCCCTCACTCGGCGCGCCAGTCCTCCGATTGACTGAGTCGCC
CGGGTACCCGTGTATCCAATAAACCCTCTTGCAGTTGCATCCGACTTGTGGTCTCGCTGTTCCTTGGGAG
GGTCTCCTCTGAGTGATTGACTACCCGTCAGCGGGGGTCTTTCATTTGGGGGCTCGTCCGGGATCGGGAG
ACCCCTGCCCAGGGACCACCGACCCACCACCGGGAGGTAAGCTGGCCAGCAACTTATCTGTGTCTGTCCG
ATTGTCTAGTGTCTATGACTGATTTTATGCGCCTGCGTCGGTACTAGTTAGCTAACTAGCTCTGTATCTG
GCGGACCCGTGGTGGAACTGACGAGTTCGGAACACCCGGCCGCAACCCTGGGAGACGTCCCAGGGACTTC
GGGGGCCGTTTTTGTGGCCCGACCTGAGTCCAAAAATCCCGATCGTTTTGGACTCTTTGGTGCACCCCCC
TTAGAGGAGGGATATGTGGTTCTGGTAGGAGACGAGAACCTAAAACAGTTCCCGCCTCCGTCTGAATTTT
TGCTTTCGGTTTGGGACCGAAGCCGCGCCGCGCGTCTTGTCTGCTGCAGCATCGTTCTGTGTTGTCTCTG
TCTGACTGTGTTTCTGTATTTGTCTGAAAATATGGGCCCGGGCCAGACTGTTACCACTCCCTTAAGTTTG
ACCTTAGGTCACTGGAAAGATGTCGAGCGGATCGCTCACAACCAGTCGGTAGATGTCAAGAAGAGACGTT
GGGTTACCTTCTGCTCTGCAGAATGGCCAACCTTTAACGTCGGATGGCCGCGAGACGGCACCTTTAACCG
AGACCTCATCACCCAGGTTAAGATCAAGGTCTTTTCACCTGGCCCGCATGGACACCCAGACCAGGTCCCC
TACATCGTGACCTGGGAAGCCTTGGCTTTTGACCCCCCTCCCTGGGTCAAGCCCTTTGTACACCCTAAGC
CTCCGCCTCCTCTTCCTCCATCCGCCCCGTCTCTCCCCCTTGAACCTCCTCGTTCGACCCCGCCTCGATC
CTCCCTTTATCCAGCCCTCACTCCTTCTCTAGGCGCCCCCATATGGCCATATGAGATCTTATATGGGGCA
CCCCCGCCCCTTGTAAACTTCCCTGACCCTGACATGACAAGAGTTACTAACAGCCCCTCTCTCCAAGCTC
ACTTACAGGCTCTCTACTTAGTCCAGCACGAAGTCTGGAGACCTCTGGCGGCAGCCTACCAAGAACAACT
GGACCGACCGGTGGTACCTCACCCTTACCGAGTCGGCGACACAGTGTGGGTCCGCCGACACCAGACTAAG
AACCTAGAACCTCGCTGGAAAGGACCTTACACAGTCCTGCTGACCACCCCCACCGCCCTCAAAGTAGACG
GCATCGCAGCTTGGATACACGCCGCCCACGTGAAGGCTGCCGACCCCGGGGGTGGACCATCCTCTAGACT
GCCGGATCTGCCATCGATATAAAGCTTGCCACCATGGTGAGCAAGGGCGAGGAGCTGTTCACCGGGGTGG
TGCCCATCCTGGTCGAGCTGGACGGCGACGTAAACGGCCACAAGTTCAGCGTGTCCGGCGAGGGCGAGGG
CGATGCCACCTACGGCAAGCTGACCCTGAAGTTCATCTGCACCACCGGCAAGCTGCCCGTGCCCTGGCCC
ACCCTCGTGACCACCCTGACCTACGGCGTGCAGTGCTTCAGCCGCTACCCCGACCACATGAAGCAGCACG
ACTTCTTCAAGTCCGCCATGCCCGAAGGCTACGTCCAGGAGCGCACCATCTTCTTCAAGGACGACGGCAA
CTACAAGACCCGCGCCGAGGTGAAGTTCGAGGGCGACACCCTGGTGAACCGCATCGAGCTGAAGGGCATC
GACTTCAAGGAGGACGGCAACATCCTGGGGCACAAGCTGGAGTACAACTACAACAGCCACAACGTCTATA
TCATGGCCGACAAGCAGAAGAACGGCATCAAGGTGAACTTCAAGATCCGCCACAACATCGAGGACGGCAG
CGTGCAGCTCGCCGACCACTACCAGCAGAACACCCCCATCGGCGACGGCCCCGTGCTGCTGCCCGACAAC
CACTACCTGAGCACCCAGTCCGCCCTGAGCAAAGACCCCAACGAGAAGCGCGATCACATGGTCCTGCTGG
AGTTCGTGACCGCCGCCGGGATCACTCTCGGCATGGACGAGCTGTACAAGGGTTCAGGCTCGGGATCCGG
GAATTCATCCCAGGACGGTCAGCAGCAACAACAGCAATCACAAACTAAACAGGTAATAATGTAACTCGAG
AGCGGCCGCTACGTAAATTCCGCCCCCCCCCCTAACGTTACTGGCCGAAGCCGCTTGGAATAAGGCCGGT
GTGCGTTTGTCTATATGTTATTTTCCACCATATTGCCGTCTTTTGGCAATGTGAGGGCCCGGAAACCTGG
CCCTGTCTTCTTGACGAGCATTCCTAGGGGTCTTTCCCCTCTCGCCAAAGGAATGCAAGGTCTGTTGAAT
GTCGTGAAGGAAGCAGTTCCTCTGGAAGTTTCTTGAAGACAAACAACGTCTGTAGCGACCCTTTGCAGGC
AGCGGAACCCCCCACCTGGCGACAGGTGCCTCTGCGGCCAAAAGCCACGTGTATAAGATACACCTGCAAA
GGCGGCACAACCCCAGTGCCACGTTGTGAGTTGGATAGTTGTGGAAAGAGTCAAATGGCTCTCCTCAAGC
GTATTCAACAAGGGGCTGAAGGATGCCCAGAAGGTACCCCATTGTATGGGATCTGATCTGGGGCCTCGGT
GCACATGCTTTACATGTGTTTAGTCGAGGTTAAAAAAACGTCTAGGCCCCCCGAACCACGGGGACGTGGT
TTTCCTTTGAAAAACACGATGATAATATGGCCACAACCGTCGACATGACCGAGTACAAGCCCACGGTGCG
CCTCGCCACCCGCGACGACGTCCCCCGGGCCGTACGCACCCTCGCCGCCGCGTTCGCCGACTACCCCGCC
ACGCGCCACACCGTCGACCCGGACCGCCACATCGAGCGGGTCACCGAGCTGCAAGAACTCTTCCTCACGC
GCGTCGGGCTCGACATCGGCAAGGTGTGGGTCGCGGACGACGGCGCCGCGGTGGCGGTCTGGACCACGCC
GGAGAGCGTCGAAGCGGGGGCGGTGTTCGCCGAGATCGGCCCGCGCATGGCCGAGTTGAGCGGTTCCCGG
CTGGCCGCGCAGCAACAGATGGAAGGCCTCCTGGCGCCGCACCGGCCCAAGGAGCCCGCGTGGTTCCTGG
CCACCGTCGGCGTCTCGCCCGACCACCAGGGCAAGGGTCTGGGCAGCGCCGTCGTGCTCCCCGGAGTGGA
GGCGGCCGAGCGCGCCGGGGTGCCCGCCTTCCTGGAGACCTCCGCGCCCCGCAACCTCCCCTTCTACGAG
CGGCTCGGCTTCACCGTCACCGCCGACGTCGAGGTGCCCGAAGGACCGCGCACCTGGTGCATGACCCGCA
AGCCCGGTGCCTGAGTCGACCGCCCGCCCCACGACCCGCAGCGCCCGACCGAAAGGAGCGCACGACCCCA
TGGCTCGACGATAAAATAAAAGATTTTATTTAGTCTCCAGAAAAAGGGGGGAATGAAAGACCCCACCTGT
AGGTTTGGCAAGCTAGCTTAAGTAACGCCATTTTGCAAGGCATGGAAAAATACATAACTGAGAATAGAGA
AGTTCAGATCAAGGTCAGGAACAGATGGAACAGCTGAATATGGGCCAAACAGGATATCTGTGGTAAGCAG
TTCCTGCCCCGGCTCAGGGCCAAGAACAGATGGAACAGCTGAATATGGGCCAAACAGGATATCTGTGGTA
AGCAGTTCCTGCCCCGGCTCAGGGCCAAGAACAGATGGTCCCCAGATGCGGTCCAGCCCTCAGCAGTTTC
TAGAGAACCATCAGATGTTTCCAGGGTGCCCCAAGGACCTGAAATGACCCTGTGCCTTATTTGAACTAAC
CAATCAGTTCGCTTCTCGCTTCTGTTCGCGCGCTTCTGCTCCCCGAGCTCAATAAAAGAGCCCACAACCC
CTCACTCGGGGCGCCAGTCCTCCGATTGACTGAGTCGCCCGGGTACCCGTGTATCCAATAAACCCTCTTG
CAGTTGCATCCGACTTGTGGTCTCGCTGTTCCTTGGGAGGGTCTCCTCTGAGTGATTGACTACCCGTCAG
CGGGGGTCTTTCACATGCAGCATGTATCAAAATTAATTTGGTTTTTTTTCTTAAGTATTTACATTAAATG
GCCATAGTTGCATTAATGAATCGGCCAACGCGCGGGGAGAGGCGGTTTGCGTATTGGGCGCTCTTCCGCT
TCCTCGCTCACTGACTCGCTGCGCTCGGTCGTTCGGCTGCGGCGAGCGGTATCAGCTCACTCAAAGGCGG
TAATACGGTTATCCACAGAATCAGGGGATAACGCAGGAAAGAACATGTGAGCAAAAGGCCAGCAAAAGGC
CAGGAACCGTAAAAAGGCCGCGTTGCTGGCGTTTTTCCATAGGCTCCGCCCCCCTGACGAGCATCACAAA
AATCGACGCTCAAGTCAGAGGTGGCGAAACCCGACAGGACTATAAAGATACCAGGCGTTTCCCCCTGGAA
GCTCCCTCGTGCGCTCTCCTGTTCCGACCCTGCCGCTTACCGGATACCTGTCCGCCTTTCTCCCTTCGGG
AAGCGTGGCGCTTTCTCATAGCTCACGCTGTAGGTATCTCAGTTCGGTGTAGGTCGTTCGCTCCAAGCTG
GGCTGTGTGCACGAACCCCCCGTTCAGCCCGACCGCTGCGCCTTATCCGGTAACTATCGTCTTGAGTCCA
ACCCGGTAAGACACGACTTATCGCCACTGGCAGCAGCCACTGGTAACAGGATTAGCAGAGCGAGGTATGT
AGGCGGTGCTACAGAGTTCTTGAAGTGGTGGCCTAACTACGGCTACACTAGAAGAACAGTATTTGGTATC
TGCGCTCTGCTGAAGCCAGTTACCTTCGGAAAAAGAGTTGGTAGCTCTTGATCCGGCAAACAAACCACCG
CTGGTAGCGGTGGTTTTTTTGTTTGCAAGCAGCAGATTACGCGCAGAAAAAAAGGATCTCAAGAAGATCC
TTTGATCTTTTCTACGGGGTCTGACGCTCAGTGGAACGAAAACTCACGTTAAGGGATTTTGGTCATGAGA
TTATCAAAAAGGATCTTCACCTAGATCCTTTTGCGGCCGGCCGCAAATCAATCTAAAGTATATATGAGTA
AACTTGGTCTGACAGTTACCAATGCTTAATCAGTGAGGCACCTATCTCAGCGATCTGTCTATTTCGTTCA
TCCATAGTTGCCTGACTCCCCGTCGTGTAGATAACTACGATACGGGAGGGCTTACCATCTGGCCCCAGTG
CTGCAATGATACCGCGAGACCCACGCTCACCGGCTCCAGATTTATCAGCAATAAACCAGCCAGCCGGAAG
GGCCGAGCGCAGAAGTGGTCCTGCAACTTTATCCGCCTCCATCCAGTCTATTAATTGTTGCCGGGAAGCT
AGAGTAAGTAGTTCGCCAGTTAATAGTTTGCGCAACGTTGTTGCCATTGCTACAGGCATCGTGGTGTCAC
GCTCGTCGTTTGGTATGGCTTCATTCAGCTCCGGTTCCCAACGATCAAGGCGAGTTACATGATCCCCCAT
GTTGTGCAAAAAAGCGGTTAGCTCCTTCGGTCCTCCGATCGTTGTCAGAAGTAAGTTGGCCGCAGTGTTA
TCACTCATGGTTATGGCAGCACTGCATAATTCTCTTACTGTCATGCCATCCGTAAGATGCTTTTCTGTGA
CTGGTGAGTACTCAACCAAGTCATTCTGAGAATAGTGTATGCGGCGACCGAGTTGCTCTTGCCCGGCGTC
AACACGGGATAATACCGCGCCACATAGCAGAACTTTAAAAGTGCTCATCATTGGAAAACGTTCTTCGGGG
CGAAAACTCTCAAGGATCTTACCGCTGTTGAGATCCAGTTCGATGTAACCCACTCGTGCACCCAACTGAT
CTTCAGCATCTTTTACTTTCACCAGCGTTTCTGGGTGAGCAAAAACAGGAAGGCAAAATGCCGCAAAAAA
GGGAATAAGGGCGACACGGAAATGTTGAATACTCATACTCTTCCTTTTTCAATATTATTGAAGCATTTAT
CAGGGTTATTGTCTCATGAGCGGATACATATTTGAATGTATTTAGAAAAATAAACAAATAGGGGTTCCGC
GCACATTTCCCCGAAAAGTGCCACCTGACGTCTAAGAAACCATTATTATCATGACATTAACCTATAAAAA
TAGGCGTATCACGAGGCCCTTTCGTCTTCACTATAGGAGCTTGGCCCATTGCATACGTTGTATCCATATC
ATAATATGTACATTTATATTGGCTCATGTCCAACATTACCGCCATGTT
